Addgene plasmid #132548: SLBP non-targeting gRNA lambda phage
Purpose: expresses gRNA for SLBP-based CIRTS
Depositing lab: Bryan Dickinson. Depositing organization: University of Chicago. Publication: Programmable RNA-Guided RNA Effector Proteins Built from Human Parts. Rauch S, He E, Srienc M, Zhou H, Zhang Z, Dickinson BC. Cell. 2019 Jun 27;178(1):122-134.e12. doi: 10.1016/j.cell.2019.05.049. Epub 2019 Jun 20. PubMed 31230714.
Backbone
  Vector backbone: custom
  Vector type: Mammalian Expression
Growth in bacteria
  Bacterial resistance: Ampicillin, 100 μg/mL
  Growth temperature: 37°C
  Growth strain: DH5alpha
  Copy number: Unknown
Gene/Insert
  Gene/Insert name: gRNA SLBP-based CIRTS
  Species: Synthetic
  Promoter: hU6 promoter
  Cloning method: Gibson Cloning
  Sequencing primers: 5′ taatacgactcactatagg; 3′ ggaaacagctatgaccatg
Terms and licenses: Academic/Nonprofit Terms; Industry Terms: Not Available to Industry
How to cite: SLBP non-targeting gRNA lambda phage was a gift from Bryan Dickinson (Addgene plasmid # 132548 ; http://n2t.net/addgene:132548 ; RRID:Addgene_132548)
