[The description below was written by a language model from this plasmid's Addgene catalogue record and pLannotate feature annotations shown in this document.]
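Description:
SLBP non-targeting gRNA lambda phage is a small (about 3.2 kb) mammalian expression plasmid that produces a guide RNA for the SLBP-based version of CIRTS, a programmable RNA-targeting system assembled from human protein parts. The backbone is listed only as custom. Its annotated features resemble those of a standard phagemid-type cloning vector: a high-copy ColE1/pUC origin for replication in E. coli, an f1 origin, an ampicillin resistance gene (β-lactamase) with its own promoter, and leftover lac elements (lacZα and lacI fragments, lac promoter and operator, CAP site). T7 and T3 phage promoters flank the insert region. No mammalian selection marker or reporter is annotated, which fits delivery by transient transfection alongside a separate effector plasmid.

The payload is a synthetic guide RNA cassette, inserted by Gibson cloning and driven by the human U6 promoter, an RNA polymerase III promoter suited to short, uncapped, non-polyadenylated transcripts. Immediately downstream of U6, the annotation detects a histone 3' UTR stem-loop. This is the natural RNA ligand of stem-loop binding protein (SLBP), so it presumably serves as the hairpin handle that recruits an SLBP-containing CIRTS protein to the guide. The short unannotated stretch after the stem-loop would hold the spacer. The construct's name suggests that this spacer is derived from lambda phage sequence and is non-targeting in mammalian cells, although the record does not describe the spacer explicitly.

The plasmid is therefore most likely used as a negative-control guide in SLBP-based CIRTS experiments. The depositor sequence and the repository's sequencing result are the same length and carry the same features in the same order, differing only in where numbering starts.
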