Features (pLannotate 1.2.2; 13 found; start..end, strand, type, name):
     30..458     -  rep_origin     f1 ori (sequence partly withheld): f1 bacteriophage origin of replication; arrow indicates direction of (+) strand synthesis
    463..618     -  CDS            lacZα (fragment): LacZα fragment of β-galactosidase; lacZ fragment
    626..644     +  promoter       T7 promoter: promoter for bacteriophage T7 RNA polymerase
    659..899     +  promoter       U6 promoter: RNA polymerase III promoter for human U6 snRNA
    909..953     +  ncRNA          Histone3: Accession: RF00032 - Histone 3' UTR stem-loop
    994..1012    -  promoter       T3 promoter: promoter for bacteriophage T3 RNA polymerase
   1057..1073    -  protein_bind   lac operator: The lac repressor binds to the lac operator to inhibit transcription in E. coli. This inhibition can be relieved by adding lactose or isopropyl-β-D-thiogalactopyranoside (IPTG). lac repressor encoded by lacI
   1081..1111    -  promoter       lac promoter: promoter for the E. coli lac operon
   1126..1147    -  protein_bind   CAP binding site: CAP binding activates transcription in the presence of cAMP. E. coli catabolite activator protein
   1160..1252    -  CDS            lacI (fragment): lac repressor; lacI; The lac repressor binds to the lac operator to inhibit transcription in E. coli. This inhibition can be relieved by adding lactose or isopropyl-β-D-thiogalactopyranoside (IPTG).
   1435..2023    -  rep_origin     ori: high-copy-number ColE1/pMB1/pBR322/pUC origin of replication
   2194..3054    -  CDS            AmpR: β-lactamase; bla; confers resistance to ampicillin, carbenicillin, and related antibiotics
   3055..3159    -  promoter       AmpR promoter: bla
>Addgene plasmid #132548 | SLBP non-targeting gRNA lambda phage | depositor full sequence | sequence record 254558 | SLBP non-targeting gRNA lambda phage sequence 3182 bps
CTAAATTGTAAGCGTTAATATTTTGTTAAAATTCGCGTTAAATTTTTGTTAAATCAGCTCATTTTTTAAC
CAATAGGCCGAAATCGGCAAAATCCCTTATAAATCAAAAGAATAGACCGAGATAGGGT
[37 nt withheld, positions 129-165]
AAAGAACGTGGACTCCAACGTCAAAGG
[49 nt withheld, positions 193-241]
T
[91 nt withheld, positions 243-333]
G
[124 nt withheld, positions 335-458]
CCCATTCGCCATTCAGGCTGCGCAACTGTTGGGAAGGGCGATCGGTGCGGGCCTCTTCGCTATTACGCCA
GCTGGCGAAAGGGGGATGTGCTGCAAGGCGATTAAGTTGGGTAACGCCAGGGTTTTCCCAGTCACGACGT
TGTAAAACGACGGCCAGTGAGCGCGCGTAATACGACTCACTATAGGGCGAATTGGGTACCGAGGGCCTAT
TTCCCATGATTCCTTCATATTTGCATATACGATACAAGGCTGTTAGAGAGATAATTGGAATTAATTTGAC
TGTAAACACAAAGATATTAGTACAAAATACGTGACGTAGAAAGTAATAATTTCTTGGGTAGTTTGCAGTT
TTAAAATTATGTTTTAAAATGGACTATCATATGCTTATCGTAACTTGAAAGTATTTCGATTTCTTGGCTT
TATATATCTTGTGGAAAGGACGAAACACCGGCCAAAGGCTCTTCTCAGAGCCACCCATTATTGTGATAAG
TGGAATGCCATGTTTTTTTCCGCGGTGGAGCTCCAGCTTTTGTTCCCTTTAGTGAGGGTTAATTGCGCGC
TTGGCGTAATCATGGTCATAGCTGTTTCCTGTGTGAAATTGTTATCCGCTCACAATTCCACACAACATAC
GAGCCGGAAGCATAAAGTGTAAAGCCTGGGGTGCCTAATGAGTGAGCTAACTCACATTAATTGCGTTGCG
CTCACTGCCCGCTTTCCAGTCGGGAAACCTGTCGTGCCAGCTGCATTAATGAATCGGCCAACGCGCGGGG
AGAGGCGGTTTGCGTATTGGGCGCTCTTCCGCTTCCTCGCTCACTGACTCGCTGCGCTCGGTCGTTCGGC
TGCGGCGAGCGGTATCAGCTCACTCAAAGGCGGTAATACGGTTATCCACAGAATCAGGGGATAACGCAGG
AAAGAACATGTGAGCAAAAGGCCAGCAAAAGGCCAGGAACCGTAAAAAGGCCGCGTTGCTGGCGTTTTTC
CATAGGCTCCGCCCCCCTGACGAGCATCACAAAAATCGACGCTCAAGTCAGAGGTGGCGAAACCCGACAG
GACTATAAAGATACCAGGCGTTTCCCCCTGGAAGCTCCCTCGTGCGCTCTCCTGTTCCGACCCTGCCGCT
TACCGGATACCTGTCCGCCTTTCTCCCTTCGGGAAGCGTGGCGCTTTCTCATAGCTCACGCTGTAGGTAT
CTCAGTTCGGTGTAGGTCGTTCGCTCCAAGCTGGGCTGTGTGCACGAACCCCCCGTTCAGCCCGACCGCT
GCGCCTTATCCGGTAACTATCGTCTTGAGTCCAACCCGGTAAGACACGACTTATCGCCACTGGCAGCAGC
CACTGGTAACAGGATTAGCAGAGCGAGGTATGTAGGCGGTGCTACAGAGTTCTTGAAGTGGTGGCCTAAC
TACGGCTACACTAGAAGGACAGTATTTGGTATCTGCGCTCTGCTGAAGCCAGTTACCTTCGGAAAAAGAG
TTGGTAGCTCTTGATCCGGCAAACAAACCACCGCTGGTAGCGGTGGTTTTTTTGTTTGCAAGCAGCAGAT
TACGCGCAGAAAAAAAGGATCTCAAGAAGATCCTTTGATCTTTTCTACGGGGTCTGACGCTCAGTGGAAC
GAAAACTCACGTTAAGGGATTTTGGTCATGAGATTATCAAAAAGGATCTTCACCTAGATCCTTTTAAATT
AAAAATGAAGTTTTAAATCAATCTAAAGTATATATGAGTAAACTTGGTCTGACAGTTACCAATGCTTAAT
CAGTGAGGCACCTATCTCAGCGATCTGTCTATTTCGTTCATCCATAGTTGCCTGACTCCCCGTCGTGTAG
ATAACTACGATACGGGAGGGCTTACCATCTGGCCCCAGTGCTGCAATGATACCGCGAGACCCACGCTCAC
CGGCTCCAGATTTATCAGCAATAAACCAGCCAGCCGGAAGGGCCGAGCGCAGAAGTGGTCCTGCAACTTT
ATCCGCCTCCATCCAGTCTATTAATTGTTGCCGGGAAGCTAGAGTAAGTAGTTCGCCAGTTAATAGTTTG
CGCAACGTTGTTGCCATTGCTACAGGCATCGTGGTGTCACGCTCGTCGTTTGGTATGGCTTCATTCAGCT
CCGGTTCCCAACGATCAAGGCGAGTTACATGATCCCCCATGTTGTGCAAAAAAGCGGTTAGCTCCTTCGG
TCCTCCGATCGTTGTCAGAAGTAAGTTGGCCGCAGTGTTATCACTCATGGTTATGGCAGCACTGCATAAT
TCTCTTACTGTCATGCCATCCGTAAGATGCTTTTCTGTGACTGGTGAGTACTCAACCAAGTCATTCTGAG
AATAGTGTATGCGGCGACCGAGTTGCTCTTGCCCGGCGTCAATACGGGATAATACCGCGCCACATAGCAG
AACTTTAAAAGTGCTCATCATTGGAAAACGTTCTTCGGGGCGAAAACTCTCAAGGATCTTACCGCTGTTG
AGATCCAGTTCGATGTAACCCACTCGTGCACCCAACTGATCTTCAGCATCTTTTACTTTCACCAGCGTTT
CTGGGTGAGCAAAAACAGGAAGGCAAAATGCCGCAAAAAAGGGAATAAGGGCGACACGGAAATGTTGAAT
ACTCATACTCTTCCTTTTTCAATATTATTGAAGCATTTATCAGGGTTATTGTCTCATGAGCGGATACATA
TTTGAATGTATTTAGAAAAATAAACAAATAGGGGTTCCGCGCACATTTCCCCGAAAAGTGCCAC
