Features (pLannotate 1.2.2; 13 found; start..end, strand, type, name):
     88..106     +  promoter       T7 promoter: promoter for bacteriophage T7 RNA polymerase
    121..361     +  promoter       U6 promoter: RNA polymerase III promoter for human U6 snRNA
    371..415     +  ncRNA          Histone3: Accession: RF00032 - Histone 3' UTR stem-loop
    456..474     -  promoter       T3 promoter: promoter for bacteriophage T3 RNA polymerase
    519..535     -  protein_bind   lac operator: The lac repressor binds to the lac operator to inhibit transcription in E. coli. This inhibition can be relieved by adding lactose or isopropyl-β-D-thiogalactopyranoside (IPTG). lac repressor encoded by lacI
    543..573     -  promoter       lac promoter: promoter for the E. coli lac operon
    588..609     -  protein_bind   CAP binding site: CAP binding activates transcription in the presence of cAMP. E. coli catabolite activator protein
    622..714     -  CDS            lacI (fragment): lac repressor; lacI; The lac repressor binds to the lac operator to inhibit transcription in E. coli. This inhibition can be relieved by adding lactose or isopropyl-β-D-thiogalactopyranoside (IPTG).
    897..1485    -  rep_origin     ori: high-copy-number ColE1/pMB1/pBR322/pUC origin of replication
   1656..2516    -  CDS            AmpR: β-lactamase; bla; confers resistance to ampicillin, carbenicillin, and related antibiotics
   2517..2621    -  promoter       AmpR promoter: bla
   2647..3102    -  rep_origin     f1 ori (sequence partly withheld): f1 bacteriophage origin of replication; arrow indicates direction of (+) strand synthesis
   3107..80      -  CDS            lacZα (fragment) (across the origin): LacZα fragment of β-galactosidase; lacZ fragment
>Addgene plasmid #132548 | SLBP non-targeting gRNA lambda phage | addgene full sequence | sequence record 257378 | Addgene NGS Result
GGGGGATGTGCTGCAAGGCGATTAAGTTGGGTAACGCCAGGGTTTTCCCAGTCACGACGTTGTAAAACGA
CGGCCAGTGAGCGCGCGTAATACGACTCACTATAGGGCGAATTGGGTACCGAGGGCCTATTTCCCATGAT
TCCTTCATATTTGCATATACGATACAAGGCTGTTAGAGAGATAATTGGAATTAATTTGACTGTAAACACA
AAGATATTAGTACAAAATACGTGACGTAGAAAGTAATAATTTCTTGGGTAGTTTGCAGTTTTAAAATTAT
GTTTTAAAATGGACTATCATATGCTTATCGTAACTTGAAAGTATTTCGATTTCTTGGCTTTATATATCTT
GTGGAAAGGACGAAACACCGGCCAAAGGCTCTTCTCAGAGCCACCCATTATTGTGATAAGTGGAATGCCA
TGTTTTTTTCCGCGGTGGAGCTCCAGCTTTTGTTCCCTTTAGTGAGGGTTAATTGCGCGCTTGGCGTAAT
CATGGTCATAGCTGTTTCCTGTGTGAAATTGTTATCCGCTCACAATTCCACACAACATACGAGCCGGAAG
CATAAAGTGTAAAGCCTGGGGTGCCTAATGAGTGAGCTAACTCACATTAATTGCGTTGCGCTCACTGCCC
GCTTTCCAGTCGGGAAACCTGTCGTGCCAGCTGCATTAATGAATCGGCCAACGCGCGGGGAGAGGCGGTT
TGCGTATTGGGCGCTCTTCCGCTTCCTCGCTCACTGACTCGCTGCGCTCGGTCGTTCGGCTGCGGCGAGC
GGTATCAGCTCACTCAAAGGCGGTAATACGGTTATCCACAGAATCAGGGGATAACGCAGGAAAGAACATG
TGAGCAAAAGGCCAGCAAAAGGCCAGGAACCGTAAAAAGGCCGCGTTGCTGGCGTTTTTCCATAGGCTCC
GCCCCCCTGACGAGCATCACAAAAATCGACGCTCAAGTCAGAGGTGGCGAAACCCGACAGGACTATAAAG
ATACCAGGCGTTTCCCCCTGGAAGCTCCCTCGTGCGCTCTCCTGTTCCGACCCTGCCGCTTACCGGATAC
CTGTCCGCCTTTCTCCCTTCGGGAAGCGTGGCGCTTTCTCATAGCTCACGCTGTAGGTATCTCAGTTCGG
TGTAGGTCGTTCGCTCCAAGCTGGGCTGTGTGCACGAACCCCCCGTTCAGCCCGACCGCTGCGCCTTATC
CGGTAACTATCGTCTTGAGTCCAACCCGGTAAGACACGACTTATCGCCACTGGCAGCAGCCACTGGTAAC
AGGATTAGCAGAGCGAGGTATGTAGGCGGTGCTACAGAGTTCTTGAAGTGGTGGCCTAACTACGGCTACA
CTAGAAGAACAGTATTTGGTATCTGCGCTCTGCTGAAGCCAGTTACCTTCGGAAAAAGAGTTGGTAGCTC
TTGATCCGGCAAACAAACCACCGCTGGTAGCGGTGGTTTTTTTGTTTGCAAGCAGCAGATTACGCGCAGA
AAAAAAGGATCTCAAGAAGATCCTTTGATCTTTTCTACGGGGTCTGACGCTCAGTGGAACGAAAACTCAC
GTTAAGGGATTTTGGTCATGAGATTATCAAAAAGGATCTTCACCTAGATCCTTTTAAATTAAAAATGAAG
TTTTAAATCAATCTAAAGTATATATGAGTAAACTTGGTCTGACAGTTACCAATGCTTAATCAGTGAGGCA
CCTATCTCAGCGATCTGTCTATTTCGTTCATCCATAGTTGCCTGACTCCCCGTCGTGTAGATAACTACGA
TACGGGAGGGCTTACCATCTGGCCCCAGTGCTGCAATGATACCGCGAGACCCACGCTCACCGGCTCCAGA
TTTATCAGCAATAAACCAGCCAGCCGGAAGGGCCGAGCGCAGAAGTGGTCCTGCAACTTTATCCGCCTCC
ATCCAGTCTATTAATTGTTGCCGGGAAGCTAGAGTAAGTAGTTCGCCAGTTAATAGTTTGCGCAACGTTG
TTGCCATTGCTACAGGCATCGTGGTGTCACGCTCGTCGTTTGGTATGGCTTCATTCAGCTCCGGTTCCCA
ACGATCAAGGCGAGTTACATGATCCCCCATGTTGTGCAAAAAAGCGGTTAGCTCCTTCGGTCCTCCGATC
GTTGTCAGAAGTAAGTTGGCCGCAGTGTTATCACTCATGGTTATGGCAGCACTGCATAATTCTCTTACTG
TCATGCCATCCGTAAGATGCTTTTCTGTGACTGGTGAGTACTCAACCAAGTCATTCTGAGAATAGTGTAT
GCGGCGACCGAGTTGCTCTTGCCCGGCGTCAATACGGGATAATACCGCGCCACATAGCAGAACTTTAAAA
GTGCTCATCATTGGAAAACGTTCTTCGGGGCGAAAACTCTCAAGGATCTTACCGCTGTTGAGATCCAGTT
CGATGTAACCCACTCGTGCACCCAACTGATCTTCAGCATCTTTTACTTTCACCAGCGTTTCTGGGTGAGC
AAAAACAGGAAGGCAAAATGCCGCAAAAAAGGGAATAAGGGCGACACGGAAATGTTGAATACTCATACTC
TTCCTTTTTCAATATTATTGAAGCATTTATCAGGGTTATTGTCTCATGAGCGGATACATATTTGAATGTA
TTTAGAAAAATAAACAAATAGGGGTTCCGCGCACATTTCCCCGAAAAGTGCCACCTAAATTGTAAGCGTT
AATATTTTGTTAAAATTCGCGTTAAATTTTTGTTAAATCAGCTCATTTTTTAACCAATAGGCCGAAATCG
GCAAAATCCCTTATAAATCAAAAGAATAGACCGAGATAGGGT
[37 nt withheld, positions 2773-2809]
AAAGAACGTGGACTCCAACGTCAAAGG
[49 nt withheld, positions 2837-2885]
T
[91 nt withheld, positions 2887-2977]
GAACGTGGCGAGAAAGGAAGT
[104 nt withheld, positions 2999-3102]
CCCATTCGCCATTCAGGCTGCGCAACTGTTGGGAAGGGCGATCGGTGCGGGCCTCTTCGCTATTACGCCA
GCTGGCGAAA
